>Addgene plasmid #179982 | pCG_batCoV RaTG13 NSP1 C-V5-tag | addgene full sequence | sequence record 353876 | Addgene NGS Result
CGTTACATAACTTACGGTAAATGGCCCGCCTGGCTGACCGCCCAACGACCCCCGCCCATTGACGTCAATA
ATGACGTATGTTCCCATAGTAACGCCAATAGGGACTTTCCATTGACGTCAATGGGTGGAGTATTTACGGT
AAACTGCCCACTTGGCAGTACATCAAGTGTATCATATGCCAAGTACGCCCCCTATTGACGTCAATGACGG
TAAATGGCCCGCCTGGCATTATGCCCAGTACATGACCTTATGGGACTTTCCTACTTGGCAGTACATCTAC
GTATTAGTCATCGCTATTACCATGGTGATGCGGTTTTGGCAGTACATCAATGGGCGTGGATAGCGGTTTG
ACTCACGGGGATTTCCAAGTCTCCACCCCATTGACGTCAATGGGAGTTTGTTTTGGCACCAAAATCAACG
GGACTTTCCAAAATGTCGTAACAACTCCGCCCCATTGACGCAAATGGGCGGTAGGCGTGTACGGTGGGAG
GTCTATATAAGCAGAGCTCGTTTAGTGAACCGTCAGATCGCCTGGAGACGCCATCCACGCTGTTTTGACC
TCCATAGAAGACACCGGGACCGATCCAGCCTCCGGGGGATCTTGGTGGCGTGAAACTCCCGCACCTCTTC
GGCCAGCGCCTTGTAGAAGCGCGTAGGCCTTCTAGAGCCACCATGGAGAGCCTTGTCCCCGGTTTTAATG
AGAAGACTCATGTGCAACTCAGTTTGCCCGTTCTCCAAGTGAGAGACGTGCTTGTGAGGGGATTTGGTGA
TAGTGTCGAGGAAGCCTTGTCTGAAGCACGCCAACACCTCAAAGACGGCACTTGCGGGCTGGTCGAGGTC
GAGAAGGGTGTACTCCCCCAACTGGAACAACCTTATGTCTTTATCAAAAGGTCCGATGCGCGCACTGCCC
CACATGGCCATGTTATGGTTGAGCTCGTGGCAGAACTTAATGGCATTCAGTACGGCCGCTCAGGCGAAAC
ACTCGGCGTACTCGTTCCCTATGTGGGCGAAACCCCCGTTGTCTACCGGAAAGTCCTGCTGAGGAAGAAC
GGAAACAAAGGAGCTGGCGGCCATAGTTATGGTGCAGATTTGAAATCATTCGACCTTGGGGACGAACTCG
GGACCGACCCTTATGAGGATTTTCAAGAGAATTGGAATACTAAACATTCTTCAGGCGTTACTAGGGATCT
GATGCGCGAATTGAATGGTGGCGGGAAACCAATTCCCAATCCATTGTTGGGGCTTGATAGCACCTAAACG
CGTCGGATCCTGAGAACTTCAGGGTGAGTTTGGGGACCCTTGATTGTTCTTTCTTTTTCGCTATTGTAAA
ATTCATGTTATATGGAGGGGGCAAAGTTTTCAGGGTGTTGTTTAGAATGGGAAGATGTCCCTTGTATCAC
CATGGACCCTCATGATAATTTTGTTTCTTTCACTTTCTACTCTGTTGACAACCATTGTCTCCTCTTATTT
TCTTTTCATTTTCTGTAACTTTTTCGTTAAACTTTAGCTTGCATTTGTAACGAATTTTTAAATTCACTTT
TGTTTATTTGTCAGATTGTAAGTACTTTCTCTAATCACTTTTTTTTCAAGGCAATCAGGGTATATTATAT
TGTACTTCAGCACAGTTTTAGAGAACAATTGTTATAATTAAATGATAAGGTAGAATATTTCTGCATATAA
ATTCTGGCTGGCGTGGAAATATTCTTATTGGTAGAAACAACTACACCCTGGTCATCATCCTGCCTTTCTC
TTTATGGTTACAATGATATACACTGTTTGAGATGAGGATAAAATACTCTGAGTCCAAACCGGGCCCCTCT
GCTAACCATGTTCATGCCTTCTTCTCTTTCCTACAGCTCCTGGGCAACGTGCTGGTTGTTGTGCTGTCTC
ATCATTTTGGCAAAGAATTCACTCCTCAGGTGCAGGCTGCCTATCAGAAGGTGGTGGCTGGTGTGGCCAA
TGCCCTGGCTCACAAATACCACTGAGATCTTTTTCCCTCTGCCAAAAATTATGGGGACATCATGAAGCCC
CTTGAGCATCTGACTTCTGGCTAATAAAGGAAATTTATTTTCATTGCAATAGTGTGTTGGAATTTTTTGT
GTCTCTCACTCGGAAGGACATATGGGAGGGCAAATCATTTAAAACATCAGAATGAGTATTTGGTTTAGAG
TTTGGCAACATATGCCCATATGCTGGCTGCCATGAACAAAGGTTGGCTATAAAGAGGTCATCAGTATATG
AAACAGCCCCCTGCTGTCCATTCCTTATTCCATAGAAAAGCCTTGACTTGAGGTTAGATTTTTTTTATAT
TTTGTTTTGTGTTATTTTTTTCTTTAACATCCCTAAAATTTTCCTTACATGTTTTACTAGCCAGATTTTT
CCTCCTCTCCTGACTACTCCCAGTCATAGCTGTCCCTCTTCTCTTATGGAGATCCCTCGAGGAGCTTTTT
GCAAAAGCCTAGGCCTCCAAAAAAGCCTCTTCACTACTTCTGGAATAGCTCAGAGGCCGAGGCGGCCTCG
GCCTCTGCATAAATAAAAAAAATTAGTCAGCCATGGGGCGGAGAATGGGCGGAACTGGGCGGAGTTAGGG
GCGGGATGGGCGGAGTTAGGGGCGGGACTATGGTTGCTGACTAATTGCTGCATTAATGAATCGGCCAACG
CGCGGGGAGAGGCGGTTTGCGTATTGGGCGCTCTTCCGCTTCCTCGCTCACTGACTCGCTGCGCTCGGTC
GTTCGGCTGCGGCGAGCGGTATCAGCTCACTCAAAGGCGGTAATACGGTTATCCACAGAATCAGGGGATA
ACGCAGGAAAGAACATGTGAGCAAAAGGCCAGCAAAAGGCCAGGAACCGTAAAAAGGCCGCGTTGCTGGC
GTTTTTCCATAGGCTCCGCCCCCCTGACGAGCATCACAAAAATCGACGCTCAAGTCAGAGGTGGCGAAAC
CCGACAGGACTATAAAGATACCAGGCGTTTCCCCCTGGAAGCTCCCTCGTGCGCTCTCCTGTTCCGACCC
TGCCGCTTACCGGATACCTGTCCGCCTTTCTCCCTTCGGGAAGCGTGGCGCTTTCTCATAGCTCACGCTG
TAGGTATCTCAGTTCGGTGTAGGTCGTTCGCTCCAAGCTGGGCTGTGTGCACGAACCCCCCGTTCAGCCC
GACCGCTGCGCCTTATCCGGTAACTATCGTCTTGAGTCCAACCCGGTAAGACACGACTTATCGCCACTGG
CAGCAGCCACTGGTAACAGGATTAGCAGAGCGAGGTATGTAGGCGGTGCTACAGAGTTCTTGAAGTGGTG
GCCTAACTACGGCTACACTAGAAGAACAGTATTTGGTATCTGCGCTCTGCTGAAGCCAGTTACCTTCGGA
AAAAGAGTTGGTAGCTCTTGATCCGGCAAACAAACCACCGCTGGTAGCGGTGGTTTTTTTGTTTGCAAGC
AGCAGATTACGCGCAGAAAAAAAGGATCTCAAGAAGATCCTTTGATCTTTTCTACGGGGTCTGACGCTCA
GTGGAACGAAAACTCACGTTAAGGGATTTTGGTCATGAGATTATCAAAAAGGATCTTCACCTAGATCCTT
TTAAATTAAAAATGAAGTTTTAAATCAATCTAAAGTATATATGAGTAAACTTGGTCTGACAGTTACCAAT
GCTTAATCAGTGAGGCACCTATCTCAGCGATCTGTCTATTTCGTTCATCCATAGTTGCCTGACTCCCCGT
CGTGTAGATAACTACGATACGGGAGGGCTTACCATCTGGCCCCAGTGCTGCAATGATACCGCGAGACCCA
CGCTCACCGGCTCCAGATTTATCAGCAATAAACCAGCCAGCCGGAAGGGCCGAGCGCAGAAGTGGTCCTG
CAACTTTATCCGCCTCCATCCAGTCTATTAATTGTTGCCGGGAAGCTAGAGTAAGTAGTTCGCCAGTTAA
TAGTTTGCGCAACGTTGTTGCCATTGCTACAGGCATCGTGGTGTCACGCTCGTCGTTTGGTATGGCTTCA
TTCAGCTCCGGTTCCCAACGATCAAGGCGAGTTACATGATCCCCCATGTTGTGCAAAAAAGCGGTTAGCT
CCTTCGGTCCTCCGATCGTTGTCAGAAGTAAGTTGGCCGCAGTGTTATCACTCATGGTTATGGCAGCACT
GCATAATTCTCTTACTGTCATGCCATCCGTAAGATGCTTTTCTGTGACTGGTGAGTACTCAACCAAGTCA
TTCTGAGAATAGTGTATGCGGCGACCGAGTTGCTCTTGCCCGGCGTCAATACGGGATAATACCGCGCCAC
ATAGCAGAACTTTAAAAGTGCTCATCATTGGAAAACGTTCTTCGGGGCGAAAACTCTCAAGGATCTTACC
GCTGTTGAGATCCAGTTCGATGTAACCCACTCGTGCACCCAACTGATCTTCAGCATCTTTTACTTTCACC
AGCGTTTCTGGGTGAGCAAAAACAGGAAGGCAAAATGCCGCAAAAAAGGGAATAAGGGCGACACGGAAAT
GTTGAATACTCATACTCTTCCTTTTTCAATATTATTGAAGCATTTATCAGGGTTATTGTCTCATGAGCGG
ATACATATTTGAATGTATTTAGAAAAATAAACAAATAGGGGTTCCGCGCACATTTCCCCGAAAAGTGCCA
CCTGACGTCTAAGAAACCATTATTATCATGACATTAACCTATAAAAATAGGCGTATCACGAGGCCCTTTC
GTCTCGCGCGTTTCGGTGATGACGGTGAAAACCTCTGACACATGCAGCTCCCGGAGACGGTCACAGCTTG
TCTGTAAGCGGATGCCGGGAGCAGACAAGCCCGTCAGGGCGCGTCAGCGGGTGTTGGCGGGTGTCGGGGC
TGGCTTAACTATGCGGCATCAGAGCAGATTGTACTGAGAGTGCACCATATGCGGTGTGAAATACCGCACA
GATGCGTAAGGAGAAAATACCGCATCAGGAAATTGTAAGCGTTAATATTTTGTTAAAATTCGCGTTAAAT
TTTTGTTAAATCAGCTCATTTTTTAACCAATAGGCCGAAATCGGCAAAATCCCTTATAAATCAAAAGAAT
AGACCGAGATAGGGT
[37 nt withheld, positions 5056-5092]
AAAGAACGTGGACTCCAACGTCAAAGG
[49 nt withheld, positions 5120-5168]
T
[91 nt withheld, positions 5170-5260]
G
[124 nt withheld, positions 5262-5385]
CCATTCGCCATTCAGGCTGCGCAACTGTTGGGAAGGGCGATCGGTGCGGGCCTCTTCGCTATTACGCCAG
CTGGCGAAAGGGGGATGTGCTGCAAGGCGATTAAGTTGGGTAACGCCAGGGTTTTCCCAGTCACGACGTT
GTAAAACGACGGCCAGTGAATTGTAATACGACTCACTATAGGGCGAATTCGAGCTCGCCC
Features (pLannotate 1.2.2; 17 found; start..end, strand, type, name):
      1..304     +  enhancer       CMV enhancer: human cytomegalovirus immediate early enhancer
    305..508     +  promoter       CMV promoter: human cytomegalovirus (CMV) immediate early promoter
    598..637     +  5'UTR          HSV TK 5'-UTR: 5' untranslated region from the herpes simplex virus thymidine kinase gene
    673..1212    +  CDS            R1A_SARS2 (fragment): Experimental evidence at protein level: Swiss-Prot protein existence level 1. [Non-structural protein 10]: Plays a pivotal role in viral transcription by stimulating both nsp14 3'-5' exoribonuclease and nsp16 2'-O-methyltransferase activities. Therefore plays an essential role in viral mRNAs cap methylation. From Severe acute respiratory syndrome coronavirus 2 (2019-nCoV) (SARS-CoV-2).
   1284..1856    +  intron         β-globin intron: intron from rabbit β-globin gene
   1860..1982    +  CDS            HBB: HBB_COLGU - Experimental evidence at transcript level: Swiss-Prot protein existence level 2. Involved in oxygen transport from the lung to the various peripheral tissues. From Colobus guereza (Mantled guereza) (Eastern black-and-white colobus monkey).
   2053..2108    +  polyA_signal   β-globin poly(A) signal: rabbit β-globin polyadenylation signal (Gil and Proudfoot, 1987)
   2448..2637    -  promoter       SV40 promoter: SV40 early promoter
   2637..2691    -  CDS            lacI (fragment): lac repressor; lacI; The lac repressor binds to the lac operator to inhibit transcription in E. coli. This inhibition can be relieved by adding lactose or isopropyl-β-D-thiogalactopyranoside (IPTG).
   2874..3462    -  rep_origin     ori: high-copy-number ColE1/pMB1/pBR322/pUC origin of replication
   3633..4493    -  CDS            AmpR: β-lactamase; bla; confers resistance to ampicillin, carbenicillin, and related antibiotics
   4494..4598    -  promoter       AmpR promoter: bla
   4693..4728    +  CDS            rop (fragment): Rop protein, which maintains plasmids at low copy number; rop
   4830..4929    +  misc_feature   bom (fragment): basis of mobility region from pBR322
   4957..5385    -  rep_origin     f1 ori (sequence partly withheld): f1 bacteriophage origin of replication; arrow indicates direction of (+) strand synthesis
   5389..5546    -  CDS            lacZα (fragment): LacZα fragment of β-galactosidase; lacZ fragment
   5549..5567    +  promoter       T7 promoter: promoter for bacteriophage T7 RNA polymerase
