[The description below was written by a language model from this plasmid's Addgene catalogue record and pLannotate feature annotations shown in this document.]
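Description:
pCG_batCoV RaTG13 NSP1 C-V5-tag is a mammalian expression plasmid of about 5.6 kb, built on the pCG backbone, that expresses non-structural protein 1 (Nsp1) of the bat coronavirus RaTG13 from a synthetic, human codon-optimized open reading frame carrying a C-terminal V5 epitope tag. In bacteria it is maintained at high copy through a ColE1/pUC-type origin and selected with ampicillin via the β-lactamase gene and its native promoter. An f1 phage origin is also present, along with short remnants of lacI, lacZα, rop and the pBR322 bom region, and a T7 promoter. These appear to be backbone leftovers rather than functional parts of the expression unit.

Transcription of the insert is driven by the human cytomegalovirus immediate-early enhancer and promoter, followed by the HSV thymidine kinase 5' untranslated region. The 540-nt coding region was annotated automatically as a fragment of the SARS-CoV-2 replicase polyprotein 1a. This reflects the close similarity between RaTG13 and SARS-CoV-2 Nsp1, and the accompanying Nsp10 functional text belongs to the polyprotein entry, not to this insert. The V5 tag was not separately annotated, although a short unannotated stretch lies directly downstream of the coding region. Beyond that are a rabbit β-globin intron, a residual β-globin exon segment and the rabbit β-globin polyadenylation signal, which together promote splicing and efficient mRNA processing. An SV40 early promoter element lies in reverse orientation, and no mammalian selection marker is annotated, which is consistent with transient transfection. The plasmid comes from a systematic study of coronavirus proteins as innate immune antagonists, where it allows RaTG13 Nsp1 to be detected through the V5 tag and compared functionally with related proteins.
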