Addgene plasmid #179982: pCG_batCoV RaTG13 NSP1 C-V5-tag
Purpose: Mammalian expression vector for RaTG13 Nsp1, V5-tagged. Sequence codon-optimized.
Depositing lab: Konstantin Sparrer. Publication: Systematic functional analysis of SARS-CoV-2 proteins uncovers viral innate immune antagonists and remaining vulnerabilities. Hayn M, Hirschenberger M, Koepke L, Nchioua R, Straub JH, Klute S, Hunszinger V, Zech F, Prelli Bozzo C, Aftab W, Christensen MH, Conzelmann C, Muller JA, Srinivasachar Badarinarayan S, Sturzel CM, Forne I, Stenger S, Conzelmann KK, Munch J, Schmidt FI, Sauter D, Imhof A, Kirchhoff F, Sparrer KMJ. Cell Rep. 2021 May 18;35(7):109126. doi: 10.1016/j.celrep.2021.109126. Epub 2021 Apr 27. PubMed 33974846.
Backbone
  Vector backbone: pCG
  Vector type: Mammalian Expression
Growth in bacteria
  Bacterial resistance: Ampicillin, 100 μg/mL
  Growth temperature: 37°C
  Growth strain: DH5alpha
  Copy number: High Copy
Gene/Insert
  Gene/Insert name: RaTG13 Nsp1
  Species: Synthetic
  Mutation: human codon-optimized
  Cloning method: Restriction Enzyme; 5′ cloning site Unknown (unknown if destroyed); 3′ cloning site Unknown (unknown if destroyed)
Terms and licenses: Academic/Nonprofit Terms; Industry Terms: Not Available to Industry
How to cite: pCG_batCoV RaTG13 NSP1 C-V5-tag was a gift from Konstantin Sparrer (Addgene plasmid # 179982 ; http://n2t.net/addgene:179982 ; RRID:Addgene_179982)
